>Addgene plasmid #77139 | SIK2 gRNA (BRDN0001148975) | addgene full sequence | sequence record 187190 | Addgene Assembled Sequence
CCCGGGTGCAAAGATGGATAAAGTTTTAAACAGAGAGGAATCTTTGCAGCTAATGGACCTTCTAGGTCTT
GAAAGGAGTGGGAATTGGCTCCGGTGCCCGTCAGTGGGCAGAGCGCACATCGCCCACAGTCCCCGAGAAG
TTGGGGGGAGGGGTCGGCAATTGATCCGGTGCCTAGAGAAGGTGGCGCGGGGTAAACTGGGAAAGTGATG
TCGTGTACTGGCTCCGCCTTTTTCCCGAGGGTGGGGGAGAACCGTATATAAGTGCAGTAGTCGCCGTGAA
CGTTCTTTTTCGCAACGGGTTTGCCGCCAGAACACAGGTAAGTGCCGTGTGTGGTTCCCGCGGGCCTGGC
CTCTTTACGGGTTATGGCCCTTGCGTGCCTTGAATTACTTCCACCTGGCTGCAGTACGTGATTCTTGATC
CCGAGCTTCGGGTTGGAAGTGGGTGGGAGAGTTCGAGGCCTTGCGCTTAAGGAGCCCCTTCGCCTCGTGC
TTGAGTTGAGGCCTGGCCTGGGCGCTGGGGCCGCCGCGTGCGAATCTGGTGGCACCTTCGCGCCTGTCTC
GCTGCTTTCGATAAGTCTCTAGCCATTTAAAATTTTTGATGACCTGCTGCGACGCTTTTTTTCTGGCAAG
ATAGTCTTGTAAATGCGGGCCAAGATCTGCACACTGGTATTTCGGTTTTTGGGGCCGCGGGCGGCGACGG
GGCCCGTGCGTCCCAGCGCACATGTTCGGCGAGGCGGGGCCTGCGAGCGCGGCCACCGAGAATCGGACGG
GGGTAGTCTCAAGCTGGCCGGCCTGCTCTGGTGCCTGGCCTCGCGCCGCCGTGTATCGCCCCGCCCTGGG
CGGCAAGGCTGGCCCGGTCGGCACCAGTTGCGTGAGCGGAAAGATGGCCGCTTCCCGGCCCTGCTGCAGG
GAGCTCAAAATGGAGGACGCGGCGCTCGGGAGAGCGGGCGGGTGAGTCACCCACACAAAGGAAAAGGGCC
TTTCCGTCCTCAGCCGTCGCTTCATGTGACTCCACGGAGTACCGGGCGCCGTCCAGGCACCTCGATTAGT
TCTCGAGCTTTTGGAGTACGTCGTCTTTAGGTTGGGGGGAGGGGTTTTATGCGATGGAGTTTCCCCACAC
TGAGTGGGTGGAGACTGAAGTTAGGCCAGCTTGGCACTTGATGTAATTCTCCTTGGAATTTGCCCTTTTT
GAGTTTGGATCTTGGTTCATTCTCAAGCCTCAGACAGTGGTTCAAAGTTTTTTTCTTCCATTTCAGGTGT
CGTGACGTACGGCCACCATGACCGAGTACAAGCCCACGGTGCGCCTCGCCACCCGCGACGACGTCCCCAG
GGCCGTACGCACCCTCGCCGCCGCGTTCGCCGACTACCCCGCCACGCGCCACACCGTCGATCCGGACCGC
CACATCGAGCGGGTCACCGAGCTGCAAGAACTCTTCCTCACGCGCGTCGGGCTCGACATCGGCAAGGTGT
GGGTCGCGGACGACGGCGCCGCCGTGGCGGTCTGGACCACGCCGGAGAGCGTCGAAGCGGGGGCGGTGTT
CGCCGAGATCGGCCCGCGCATGGCCGAGTTGAGCGGTTCCCGGCTGGCCGCGCAGCAACAGATGGAAGGC
CTCCTGGCGCCGCACCGGCCCAAGGAGCCCGCGTGGTTCCTGGCCACCGTCGGAGTCTCGCCCGACCACC
AGGGCAAGGGTCTGGGCAGCGCCGTCGTGCTCCCCGGAGTGGAGGCGGCCGAGCGCGCCGGGGTGCCCGC
CTTCCTGGAGACCTCCGCGCCCCGCAACCTCCCCTTCTACGAGCGGCTCGGCTTCACCGTCACCGCCGAC
GTCGAGGTGCCCGAAGGACCGCGCACCTGGTGCATGACCCGCAAGCCCGGTGCCTGAACGCGTTAAGTCG
ACAATCAACCTCTGGATTACAAAATTTGTGAAAGATTGACTGGTATTCTTAACTATGTTGCTCCTTTTAC
GCTATGTGGATACGCTGCTTTAATGCCTTTGTATCATGCTATTGCTTCCCGTATGGCTTTCATTTTCTCC
TCCTTGTATAAATCCTGGTTGCTGTCTCTTTATGAGGAGTTGTGGCCCGTTGTCAGGCAACGTGGCGTGG
TGTGCACTGTGTTTGCTGACGCAACCCCCACTGGTTGGGGCATTGCCACCACCTGTCAGCTCCTTTCCGG
GACTTTCGCTTTCCCCCTCCCTATTGCCACGGCGGAACTCATCGCCGCCTGCCTTGCCCGCTGCTGGACA
GGGGCTCGGCTGTTGGGCACTGACAATTCCGTGGTGTTGTCGGGGAAATCATCGTCCTTTCCTTGGCTGC
TCGCCTGTGTTGCCACCTGGATTCTGCGCGGGACGTCCTTCTGCTACGTCCCTTCGGCCCTCAATCCAGC
GGACCTTCCTTCCCGCGGCCTGCTGCCGGCTCTGCGGCCTCTTCCGCGTCTTCGCCTTCGCCCTCAGACG
AGTCGGATCTCCCTTTGGGCCGCCTCCCCGCGTCGACTTTAAGACCAATGACTTACAAGGCAGCTGTAGA
TCTTAGCCACTTTTTAAAAGAAAAGGGGGGACTGGAAGGGCTAATTCACTCCCAACGAAGACAAGATCTG
CTTTTTGCTTGTACTGGGTCTCTCTGGTTAGACCAGATCTGAGCCTGGGAGCTCTCTGGCTAACTAGGGA
ACCCACTGCTTAAGCCTCAATAAAGCTTGCCTTGAGTGCTTCAAGTAGTGTGTGCCCGTCTGTTGTGTGA
CTCTGGTAACTAGAGATCCCTCAGACCCTTTTAGTCAGTGTGGAAAATCTCTAGCAGTACGTATAGTAGT
TCATGTCATCTTATTATTCAGTATTTATAACTTGCAAAGAAATGAATATCAGAGAGTGAGAGGAACTTGT
TTATTGCAGCTTATAATGGTTACAAATAAAGCAATAGCATCACAAATTTCACAAATAAAGCATTTTTTTC
ACTGCATTCTAGTTGTGGTTTGTCCAAACTCATCAATGTATCTTATCATGTCTGGCTCTAGCTATCCCGC
CCCTAACTCCGCCCATCCCGCCCCTAACTCCGCCCAGTTCCGCCCATTCTCCGCCCCATGGCTGACTAAT
TTTTTTTATTTATGCAGAGGCCGAGGCCGCCTCGGCCTCTGAGCTATTCCAGAAGTAGTGAGGAGGCTTT
TTTGGAGGCCTAGGGACGTACCCAATTCGCCCTATAGTGAGTCGTATTACGCGCGCTCACTGGCCGTCGT
TTTACAACGTCGTGACTGGGAAAACCCTGGCGTTACCCAACTTAATCGCCTTGCAGCACATCCCCCTTTC
GCCAGCTGGCGTAATAGCGAAGAGGCCCGCACCGATCGCCCTTCCCAACAGTTGCGCAGCCTGAATGGCG
AATGGG
[124 nt withheld, positions 3367-3490]
C
[91 nt withheld, positions 3492-3582]
A
[49 nt withheld, positions 3584-3632]
CCTTTGACGTTGGAGTCCACGTTCTTT
[37 nt withheld, positions 3660-3696]
ACCCTATCTCGGTCTATTCTTTTGATTTATAAGGGATTTTGCCGATTTCGGCCTATTGGTTAAAAAATGA
GCTGATTTAACAAAAATTTAACGCGAATTTTAACAAAATATTAACGCTTACAATTTAGGTGGCACTTTTC
GGGGAAATGTGCGCGGAACCCCTATTTGTTTATTTTTCTAAATACATTCAAATATGTATCCGCTCATGAG
ACAATAACCCTGATAAATGCTTCAATAATATTGAAAAAGGAAGAGTATGAGTATTCAACATTTCCGTGTC
GCCCTTATTCCCTTTTTTGCGGCATTTTGCCTTCCTGTTTTTGCTCACCCAGAAACGCTGGTGAAAGTAA
AAGATGCTGAAGATCAGTTGGGTGCACGAGTGGGTTACATCGAACTGGATCTCAACAGCGGTAAGATCCT
TGAGAGTTTTCGCCCCGAAGAACGTTTTCCAATGATGAGCACTTTTAAAGTTCTGCTATGTGGCGCGGTA
TTATCCCGTATTGACGCCGGGCAAGAGCAACTCGGTCGCCGCATACACTATTCTCAGAATGACTTGGTTG
AGTACTCACCAGTCACAGAAAAGCATCTTACGGATGGCATGACAGTAAGAGAATTATGCAGTGCTGCCAT
AACCATGAGTGATAACACTGCGGCCAACTTACTTCTGACAACGATCGGAGGACCGAAGGAGCTAACCGCT
TTTTTGCACAACATGGGGGATCATGTAACTCGCCTTGATCGTTGGGAACCGGAGCTGAATGAAGCCATAC
CAAACGACGAGCGTGACACCACGATGCCTGTAGCAATGGCAACAACGTTGCGCAAACTATTAACTGGCGA
ACTACTTACTCTAGCTTCCCGGCAACAATTAATAGACTGGATGGAGGCGGATAAAGTTGCAGGACCACTT
CTGCGCTCGGCCCTTCCGGCTGGCTGGTTTATTGCTGATAAATCTGGAGCCGGTGAGCGTGGGTCTCGCG
GTATCATTGCAGCACTGGGGCCAGATGGTAAGCCCTCCCGTATCGTAGTTATCTACACGACGGGGAGTCA
GGCAACTATGGATGAACGAAATAGACAGATCGCTGAGATAGGTGCCTCACTGATTAAGCATTGGTAACTG
TCAGACCAAGTTTACTCATATATACTTTAGATTGATTTAAAACTTCATTTTTAATTTAAAAGGATCTAGG
TGAAGATCCTTTTTGATAATCTCATGACCAAAATCCCTTAACGTGAGTTTTCGTTCCACTGAGCGTCAGA
CCCCGTAGAAAAGATCAAAGGATCTTCTTGAGATCCTTTTTTTCTGCGCGTAATCTGCTGCTTGCAAACA
AAAAAACCACCGCTACCAGCGGTGGTTTGTTTGCCGGATCAAGAGCTACCAACTCTTTTTCCGAAGGTAA
CTGGCTTCAGCAGAGCGCAGATACCAAATACTGTTCTTCTAGTGTAGCCGTAGTTAGGCCACCACTTCAA
GAACTCTGTAGCACCGCCTACATACCTCGCTCTGCTAATCCTGTTACCAGTGGCTGCTGCCAGTGGCGAT
AAGTCGTGTCTTACCGGGTTGGACTCAAGACGATAGTTACCGGATAAGGCGCAGCGGTCGGGCTGAACGG
GGGGTTCGTGCACACAGCCCAGCTTGGAGCGAACGACCTACACCGAACTGAGATACCTACAGCGTGAGCT
ATGAGAAAGCGCCACGCTTCCCGAAGGGAGAAAGGCGGACAGGTATCCGGTAAGCGGCAGGGTCGGAACA
GGAGAGCGCACGAGGGAGCTTCCAGGGGGAAACGCCTGGTATCTTTATAGTCCTGTCGGGTTTCGCCACC
TCTGACTTGAGCGTCGATTTTTGTGATGCTCGTCAGGGGGGCGGAGCCTATGGAAAAACGCCAGCAACGC
GGCCTTTTTACGGTTCCTGGCCTTTTGCTGGCCTTTTGCTCACATGTTCTTTCCTGCGTTATCCCCTGAT
TCTGTGGATAACCGTATTACCGCCTTTGAGTGAGCTGATACCGCTCGCCGCAGCCGAACGACCGAGCGCA
GCGAGTCAGTGAGCGAGGAAGCGGAAGAGCGCCCAATACGCAAACCGCCTCTCCCCGCGCGTTGGCCGAT
TCATTAATGCAGCTGGCACGACAGGTTTCCCGACTGGAAAGCGGGCAGTGAGCGCAACGCAATTAATGTG
AGTTAGCTCACTCATTAGGCACCCCAGGCTTTACACTTTATGCTTCCGGCTCGTATGTTGTGTGGAATTG
TGAGCGGATAACAATTTCACACAGGAAACAGCTATGACCATGATTACGCCAAGCGCGCAATTAACCCTCA
CTAAAGGGAACAAAAGCTGGAGCTGCAAGCTTAATGTAGTCTTATGCAATACTCTTGTAGTCTTGCAACA
TGGTAACGATGAGTTAGCAACATGCCTTACAAGGAGAGAAAAAGCACCGTGCATGCCGATTGGTGGAAGT
AAGGTGGTACGATCGTGCCTTATTAGGAAGGCAACAGACGGGTCTGACATGGATTGGACGAACCACTGAA
TTGCCGCATTGCAGAGATATTGTATTTAAGTGCCTAGCTCGATACATAAACGGGTCTCTCTGGTTAGACC
AGATCTGAGCCTGGGAGCTCTCTGGCTAACTAGGGAACCCACTGCTTAAGCCTCAATAAAGCTTGCCTTG
AGTGCTTCAAGTAGTGTGTGCCCGTCTGTTGTGTGACTCTGGTAACTAGAGATCCCTCAGACCCTTTTAG
TCAGTGTGGAAAATCTCTAGCAGTGGCGCCCGAACAGGGACTTGAAAGCGAAAGGGAAACCAGAGGAGCT
CTCTCGACGCAGGACTCGGCTTGCTGAAGCGCGCACGGCAAGAGGCGAGGGGCGGCGACTGGTGAGTACG
CCAAAAATTTTGACTAGCGGAGGCTAGAAGGAGAGAGATGGGTGCGAGAGCGTCAGTATTAAGCGGGGGA
GAATTAGATCGCGATGGGAAAAAATTCGGTTAAGGCCAGGGGGAAAGAAAAAATATAAATTAAAACATAT
AGTATGGGCAAGCAGGGAGCTAGAACGATTCGCAGTTAATCCTGGCCTGTTAGAAACATCAGAAGGCTGT
AGACAAATACTGGGACAGCTACAACCATCCCTTCAGACAGGATCAGAAGAACTTAGATCATTATATAATA
CAGTAGCAACCCTCTATTGTGTGCATCAAAGGATAGAGATAAAAGACACCAAGGAAGCTTTAGACAAGAT
AGAGGAAGAGCAAAACAAAAGTAAGACCACCGCACAGCAAGCGGCCGCTGATCTTCAGACCTGGAGGAGG
AGATATGAGGGACAATTGGAGAAGTGAATTATATAAATATAAAGTAGTAAAAATTGAACCATTAGGAGTA
GCACCCACCAAGGCAAAGAGAAGAGTGGTGCAGAGAGAAAAAAGAGCAGTGGGAATAGGAGCTTTGTTCC
TTGGGTTCTTGGGAGCAGCAGGAAGCACTATGGGCGCAGCGTCAATGACGCTGACGGTACAGGCCAGACA
ATTATTGTCTGGTATAGTGCAGCAGCAGAACAATTTGCTGAGGGCTATTGAGGCGCAACAGCATCTGTTG
CAACTCACAGTCTGGGGCATCAAGCAGCTCCAGGCAAGAATCCTGGCTGTGGAAAGATACCTAAAGGATC
AACAGCTCCTGGGGATTTGGGGTTGCTCTGGAAAACTCATTTGCACCACTGCTGTGCCTTGGAATGCTAG
TTGGAGTAATAAATCTCTGGAACAGATTTGGAATCACACGACCTGGATGGAGTGGGACAGAGAAATTAAC
AATTACACAAGCTTAATACACTCCTTAATTGAAGAATCGCAAAACCAGCAAGAAAAGAATGAACAAGAAT
TATTGGAATTAGATAAATGGGCAAGTTTGTGGAATTGGTTTAACATAACAAATTGGCTGTGGTATATAAA
ATTATTCATAATGATAGTAGGAGGCTTGGTAGGTTTAAGAATAGTTTTTGCTGTACTTTCTATAGTGAAT
AGAGTTAGGCAGGGATATTCACCATTATCGTTTCAGACCCACCTCCCAACCCCGAGGGGACCCAGAGAGG
GCCTATTTCCCATGATTCCTTCATATTTGCATATACGATACAAGGCTGTTAGAGAGATAATTAGAATTAA
TTTGACTGTAAACACAAAGATATTAGTACAAAATACGTGACGTAGAAAGTAATAATTTCTTGGGTAGTTT
GCAGTTTTAAAATTATGTTTTAAAATGGACTATCATATGCTTACCGTAACTTGAAAGTATTTCGATTTCT
TGGCTTTATATATCTTGTGGAAAGGACGAAACACCGAAAGTTTGATTATGTGAGGGGTTTTAGAGCTAGA
AATAGCAAGTTAAAATAAGGCTAGTCCGTTATCAACTTGAAAAAGTGGCACCGAGTCGGTGCTTTTTTAA
GCTTGGCGTAACTAGATCTTGAGACAAATGGCAGTATTCATCCACAATTTTAAAAGAAAAGGGGGGATTG
GGGGGTACAGTGCAGGGGAAAGAATAGTAGACATAATAGCAACAGACATACAAACTAAAGAATTACAAAA
ACAAATTACAAAAATTCAAAATTTTCGGGTTTATTACAGGGACAGCAGAGATCCACTTTGGCGCCGGCTC
GAGGGGG
Features (pLannotate 1.2.2; 29 found; start..end, strand, type, name):
     14..80      +  CDS            small t antigen (fragment): SV40 (simian virus 40) small t antigen
    106..317     +  promoter       EF-1α core promoter: core promoter for human elongation factor EF-1α
    318..1256    +  intron         EF-1α intron A: intron upstream of the start codon of human EF-1α
   1278..1877    +  CDS            PuroR (fragment): puromycin N-acetyltransferase; pac from Streptomyces; confers resistance to puromycin
   1893..2481    +  misc_feature   WPRE: woodchuck hepatitis virus posttranscriptional regulatory element
   2532..2551    +  misc_feature   cPPT/CTS (fragment): central polypurine tract and central termination sequence of HIV-1
   2553..2786    +  LTR            3' LTR (ΔU3): self-inactivating 3' long terminal repeat (LTR) from HIV-1
   2864..2985    +  polyA_signal   SV40 poly(A) signal: SV40 polyadenylation signal
   3025..3160    +  rep_origin     SV40 ori: SV40 origin of replication
   3181..3199    -  promoter       T7 promoter: promoter for bacteriophage T7 RNA polymerase
   3207..3362    +  CDS            lacZα (fragment): LacZα fragment of β-galactosidase; lacZ fragment
   3367..3795    +  rep_origin     f1 ori (sequence partly withheld): f1 bacteriophage origin of replication; arrow indicates direction of (+) strand synthesis
   3848..3952    +  promoter       AmpR promoter: bla
   3953..4813    +  CDS            AmpR: β-lactamase; bla; confers resistance to ampicillin, carbenicillin, and related antibiotics
   4984..5572    +  rep_origin     ori: high-copy-number ColE1/pMB1/pBR322/pUC origin of replication
   5755..5847    +  CDS            lacI (fragment): lac repressor; lacI; The lac repressor binds to the lac operator to inhibit transcription in E. coli. This inhibition can be relieved by adding lactose or isopropyl-β-D-thiogalactopyranoside (IPTG).
   5860..5881    +  protein_bind   CAP binding site: CAP binding activates transcription in the presence of cAMP. E. coli catabolite activator protein
   5896..5926    +  promoter       lac promoter: promoter for the E. coli lac operon
   5934..5950    +  protein_bind   lac operator: The lac repressor binds to the lac operator to inhibit transcription in E. coli. This inhibition can be relieved by adding lactose or isopropyl-β-D-thiogalactopyranoside (IPTG). lac repressor encoded by lacI
   5995..6013    +  promoter       T3 promoter: promoter for bacteriophage T3 RNA polymerase
   6041..6267    +  promoter       RSV promoter: Rous sarcoma virus enhancer/promoter
   6268..6448    +  LTR            5' LTR (truncated): truncated 5' long terminal repeat (LTR) from HIV-1
   6495..6620    +  misc_feature   HIV-1 Ψ: packaging signal of human immunodeficiency virus type 1
   6604..6967    +  CDS            HIV-1 gag (fragment): gag protein from human immunodeficiency virus 1; gag
   7113..7346    +  misc_feature   RRE: The Rev response element (RRE) of HIV-1 allows for Rev-dependent mRNA export from the nucleus to the cytoplasm.
   7723..7749    +  CDS            Rev (fragment): human immunodeficiency virus 1 (HIV-1) Rev protein; rev; enhances nuclear export of unspliced and incompletely spliced viral mRNAs
   7753..7993    +  promoter       U6 promoter: RNA polymerase III promoter for human U6 snRNA
   8023..8098    +  misc_RNA       gRNA scaffold: guide RNA scaffold for the Streptococcus pyogenes CRISPR/Cas9 system
   8154..8271    +  misc_feature   cPPT/CTS: central polypurine tract and central termination sequence of HIV-1
