[The description below was written by a language model from this plasmid's Addgene catalogue record and pLannotate feature annotations shown in this document.]
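Description:
SIK2 gRNA (BRDN0001148975) is a third-generation lentiviral CRISPR guide plasmid built on the lentiGuide-Puro backbone and designed to direct Streptococcus pyogenes Cas9 to the human SIK2 gene, using the NM_015191.2 transcript as the design reference. It is propagated in E. coli as a high-copy plasmid through a ColE1/pUC-type origin with β-lactamase (ampicillin) selection. The backbone also carries an f1 origin, an SV40 origin and poly(A) signal, and remnants of lac and T7/T3 cloning-vector elements that play no role in the payload.

The transfer cassette is framed by an RSV promoter fused to a truncated HIV-1 5' LTR and a self-inactivating ΔU3 3' LTR. The RSV promoter makes genomic RNA production Tat-independent, and the ΔU3 deletion leaves the integrated provirus without LTR promoter activity. Between the LTRs lie the Ψ packaging signal with a partial gag sequence, the Rev response element for nuclear export of the full-length RNA, and a cPPT/CTS that aids nuclear import in transduced cells. A human U6 RNA polymerase III promoter drives the SIK2-specific spacer joined to the SpCas9 gRNA scaffold. Downstream, the EF-1α core promoter with its intron A expresses puromycin N-acetyltransferase for selection of transduced mammalian cells, and a WPRE enhances transcript expression.

The plasmid does not encode Cas9, so it must be paired with a separate Cas9 vector such as lentiCas9-Blast or used in cells that already express the nuclease. It corresponds to a guide from a human kinome gRNA collection and is suited to knocking out SIK2 in human cells.
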