Addgene plasmid #77139: SIK2 gRNA (BRDN0001148975)
Purpose: 3rd generation lentiviral gRNA plasmid targeting human SIK2
Depositing lab: John Doench & David Root. Depositing organization: Broad Institute. Publication: Optimized sgRNA design to maximize activity and minimize off-target effects of CRISPR-Cas9. Doench JG, Fusi N, Sullender M, Hegde M, Vaimberg EW, Donovan KF, Smith I, Tothova Z, Wilen C, Orchard R, Virgin HW, Listgarten J, Root DE. Nat Biotechnol. 2016 Jan 18. doi: 10.1038/nbt.3437. PubMed 26780180.
Backbone
  Vector backbone: lentiGuide-Puro
  Backbone manufacturer: Zhang Lab (Addgene plasmid # 52963)
  Vector type: Mammalian Expression, Lentiviral, CRISPR
  Selectable markers: Puromycin
Growth in bacteria
  Bacterial resistance: Ampicillin, 100 μg/mL
  Growth temperature: 37°C
  Growth strain: DH5alpha
  Copy number: High Copy
Gene/Insert
  Gene/Insert name: SIK2 (alt names: SIK2; NM_015191.2)
  gRNA/shRNA sequence: AAAGTTTGATTATGTGAGGG
  Species: H. sapiens (human)
  Entrez Gene: SIK2 (a.k.a. LOH11CR1I, QIK, SIK-2, SNF1LK2)
  Promoter: hU6
  Cloning method: Unknown
  Sequencing primers: 5′ U6-F; 3′ pS2-R
Terms and licenses: Academic/Nonprofit Terms; Industry Terms: Not Available to Industry
Depositor comments: The gRNA was designed to target the following Genbank reference sequence(s): NM_015191.2. Note that this plasmid does NOT contain Cas9. It should be used in conjunction with lentiCas9-Blast (Addgene #52962) or otherwise with cell lines already expressing Cas9. Browse the full kinome gRNA library at http://www.addgene.org/pooled-library/broadgpp-human-kinome/ or visit http://www.broadinstitute.org/rnai/public/ for detailed protocols and information.
How to cite: SIK2 gRNA (BRDN0001148975) was a gift from John Doench & David Root (Addgene plasmid # 77139 ; http://n2t.net/addgene:77139 ; RRID:Addgene_77139)
