>Addgene plasmid #77139 | SIK2 gRNA (BRDN0001148975) | depositor partial sequence | sequence record 144599 | Target Sequence
AAAGTTTGATTATGTGAGGG
