>Addgene plasmid #77139 | SIK2 gRNA (BRDN0001148975) | addgene partial sequence | sequence record 187189 | hU6-F
TAGAAAGTAATAATTTCTTGGGTAGTTTGCAGTTTTAAAATTATGTTTTAAAATGGACTATCATATGCTT
ACCGTAACTTGAAAGTATTTCGATTTCTTGGCTTTATATATCTTGTGGAAAGGACGAAACACCGAAAGTT
TGATTATGTGAGGGGTTTTAGAGCTAGAAATAGCAAGTTAAAATAAGGCTAGTCCGTTATCAACTTGAAA
AAGTGGCACCGAGTCGGTGCTTTTTTAAGCTTGGCGTAACTAGATCTTGAGACAAATGGCAGTATTCATC
CACAATTTTAAAAGAAAAGGGGGGATTGGGGGGTACAGTGCAGGGGAAAGAATAGTAGACATAATAGCAA
CAGACATACAAACTAAAGAATTACAAAAACAAATTACAAAAATTCAAAATTTTCGGGTTTATTACAGGGA
CAGCAGAGATCCACTTTGGCGCCGGCTCGAGGGGGCCCGGGTGCAAAGATGGATAAAGTTTTAAACAGAG
AGGAATCTTTGCAGCTAATGGACCTTCTAGGTCTTGAAAGGAGTGGGAATTGGCTCCGGTGCCCGTCAGT
GGGCAGAGCG
